Addgene plasmid #57300: Dronpa-TOMM20-N-10
Purpose: Localization: Outer Mitochondrial Membrane, Excitation: 503, Emission: 518
Depositing lab: Michael Davidson. Depositing organization: Florida State University, Tallahassee.
Backbone
  Vector backbone: Dronpa-N1
  Backbone size w/o insert (bp): 4750
  Vector type: Mammalian Expression
  Selectable markers: Neomycin (select with G418)
Growth in bacteria
  Bacterial resistance: Kanamycin, 50 μg/mL
  Growth temperature: 37°C
  Growth strain: DH5alpha
  Copy number: High Copy
Gene/Insert
  Gene/Insert name: TOMM20 (alt name: NM_014765.2)
  Species: H. sapiens (human)
  Entrez Gene: TOMM20 (a.k.a. MAS20, MOM19, TOM20)
  Promoter: CMV
  Tag / fusion protein: Dronpa (C terminal on backbone)
  Cloning method: Unknown
  Sequencing primers: 5′ CMV-F; 3′ SV40pA-R
Terms and licenses: Academic/Nonprofit Terms; Industry Terms
Depositor comments: . Excitation = 503; Emission = 518
How to cite: Dronpa-TOMM20-N-10 was a gift from Michael Davidson (Addgene plasmid # 57300 ; http://n2t.net/addgene:57300 ; RRID:Addgene_57300)
