[The description below was written by a language model from this plasmid's Addgene catalogue record.]
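Description:
Dronpa-TOMM20-N-10 is a mammalian expression plasmid built on the Dronpa-N1 backbone (about 4.75 kb without the insert), an N1-style fusion vector in which a gene of interest is placed upstream of the fluorescent protein coding sequence. It is maintained as a high-copy plasmid in E. coli under kanamycin selection and carries a neomycin resistance marker, so transfected mammalian cells can be selected with G418 to obtain stable lines. No feature table accompanies the record, so the origin of replication and other backbone elements are not explicitly listed, although the SV40 polyA sequencing primer suggests an SV40 polyadenylation signal downstream of the fusion.

The insert is human TOMM20 (also known as TOM20, MAS20 or MOM19), a receptor subunit of the translocase of the outer mitochondrial membrane, expressed from the CMV promoter for strong constitutive transcription in mammalian cells. Dronpa is fused to the C terminus of TOMM20, an arrangement that leaves the N-terminal end of TOMM20 free; this end is generally understood to anchor the protein in the membrane. The "N-10" in the name probably denotes the N1-type configuration and a 10-residue linker between the two parts, but the record does not state this. Dronpa is a green fluorescent protein, with excitation recorded at 503 nm and emission at 518 nm, that is generally known for reversible photoswitching. The stated purpose is labelling of the outer mitochondrial membrane, making the construct a localization marker for fluorescence imaging of mitochondria in cultured cells. Dronpa's switching behaviour could also lend itself to super-resolution or tracking experiments, though the record names no such use.
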