>Addgene plasmid #57300 | Dronpa-TOMM20-N-10 | depositor partial sequence | sequence record 88438 | insert sequence
ACGGTCAGATCCGCTAGCGCCACCATGGTGGGTCGGAACAGCGCCATCGCCGCCGGTGTATGCGGGGCCC
TTTTCATTGGGTACTGCATCTACTTCGACCGCAAAAGACGAAGTGACCCCAACTTCAAGAACAGGCTTCG
AGAACGAAGAAAGAAACAGAAGCTTGCCAAGGAGAGAGCTGGGCTTTCCAAGTTACCTGACCTTAAAGAT
GCTGAAGCTGTTCAGAAGTTCTTCCTTGAAGAAATACAGCTTGGTGAAGAGTTACTAGCTCAAGGTGAAT
ATGAGAAGGGCGTAGACCATCTGACAAATGCAATTGCTGTGTGTGGACAGCCACAGCAGTTACTGCAGGT
CTTACAGCAAACTCTTCCACCACCAGTGTTCCAGATGCTTCTGACTAAGCTCCCAACAATTAGTCAGAGA
ATTGTAAGTGCTCAGAGCTTGGCTGAAGATGATGTGGAAGGCGGTAGCGGGGATCCACCGGTCGCCACCA
TGGTGAGTGTGATTAAACCAGACATGAAGATCAAGCTGCGTATGGAAGGCGCTGTAAATGGACACCCGTT
CGCGATTGAAGGAGTTGGCCTTGGGAAGCCTTTCGAGGGAAAACAGAGTATGGACCTTAAAGTCAAAGAA
GGCGGACCTCTGCCTTTCGCCTATGACATCTTGACAACTGTGTTCTGTTACGGCAACAGGGTATTCGCCA
AATACCCAGAAAATATAGTAGACTATTTCAAGCAGTCGTTTCCTGAGGGCTACTCTTGGGAACGAAGCAT
GAATTACGAAGACGGGGGCATTTGTAACGCGACAAACGACATAACCCTGGATGGTGACTGTTATATCTAT
GAAATTCGATTTGATGGTGTGAACTTTCCTGCCAATGGTCCAGTTATGCAGAAGAGGACTGTGAAATGGG
AGCCATCCACTGAGAAATTGTATGTGCGTGATGGAGTGCTGAAGGGTGATGTTAACATGGCTCTGTCGCT
TGAAGGAGGTGGCCATTACCGATGTGACTTCAAAACTACTTATAAAGCTAAGAAGGTTGTCCAGTTGCCA
GACTATCACTTTGTGGACCACCACATTGAGATTAAAAGCCACGACAAAGATTACAGTAATGTTAATCTGC
ATGAGCACGCCGAAGCGCATTCTGAGCTGCCGAGGCAGGCCAAGTAATGATAGGCGGCCGCGACTCTAGA
TCATAATCAGCCATACCACATT
