>Addgene plasmid #57300 | Dronpa-TOMM20-N-10 | addgene partial sequence | sequence record 104735 | CMV-F 5'-CGCAAATGGGCGGTAGGCGTG-3'
ACCGTCAGATCCGCTAGCGCCACCATGGTGGGTCGGAACAGCGCCATCGCCGCCGGTGTATGCGGGGCCC
TTTTCATTGGGTACTGCATCTACTTCGACCGCAAAAGACGAAGTGACCCCAACTTCAAGAACAGGCTTCG
AGAACGAAGAAAGAAACAGAAGCTTGCCAAGGAGAGAGCTGGGCTTTCCAAGTTACCTGACCTTAAAGAT
GCTGAAGCTGTTCAGAAGTTCTTCCTTGAAGAAATACAGCTTGGTGAAGAGTTACTAGCTCAAGGTGAAT
ATGAGAAGGGCGTAGACCATCTGACAAATGCAATTGCTGTGTGTGGACAGCCACAGCAGTTACTGCAGGT
CTTACAGCAAACTCTTCCACCACCAGTGTTCCAGATGCTTCTGACTAAGCTCCCAACAATTAGTCAGAGA
ATTGTAAGTGCTCAGAGCTTGGCTGAAGATGATGTGGAAGGCGGTAGCGGGGATCCACCGGTCGCCACCA
TGGTGAGTGTGATTAAACCAGACATGAAGATCAAGCTGCGTATGGAAGGCGCTGTAAATGGACACCCGTT
CGCGATTGAAGGAGTTGGCCTTGGGAAGCCTTTCGAGGGAAAACAGAGTATGGACCTTAAAGTCAAAGAA
GGCGGACCTCTGCCTTTCGCCTATGACATCTTGACAACTGTGTTCTGTTACGGCAACAGGGTATTCGCCA
AATACCCAGAAAATATAGTAGACTATTTCAAGCAGTCGTTTCCTGAGGGCTACTCTTGG
